>Addgene plasmid #14326 | pAG303GPD-EYFP-ccdB | depositor full sequence | sequence record 7989 | Author sequence
TCGCGCGTTTCGGTGATGACGGTGAAAACCTCTGACACATGCAGCTCCCGGAGACGGTCACAGCTTGTCT
GTAAGCGGATGCCGGGAGCAGACAAGCCCGTCAGGGCGCGTCAGCGGGTGTTGGCGGGTGTCGGGGCTGG
CTTAACTATGCGGCATCAGAGCAGATTGTACTGAGAGTGCACCATAATTCCGTTTTAAGAGCTTGGTGAG
CGCTAGGAGTCACTGCCAGGTATCGTTTGAACACGGCATTAGTCAGGGAAGTCATAACACAGTCCTTTCC
CGCAATTTTCTTTTTCTATTACTCTTGGCCTCCTCTAGTACACTCTATATTTTTTTATGCCTCGGTAATG
ATTTTCATTTTTTTTTTTCCACCTAGCGGATGACTCTTTTTTTTTCTTAGCGATTGGCATTATCACATAA
TGAATTATACATTATATAAAGTAATGTGATTTCTTCGAAGAATATACTAAAAAATGAGCAGGCAAGATAA
ACGAAGGCAAAGATGACAGAGCAGAAAGCCCTAGTAAAGCGTATTACAAATGAAACCAAGATTCAGATTG
CGATCTCTTTAAAGGGTGGTCCCCTAGCGATAGAGCACTCGATCTTCCCAGAAAAAGAGGCAGAAGCAGT
AGCAGAACAGGCCACACAATCGCAAGTGATTAACGTCCACACAGGTATAGGGTTTCTGGACCATATGATA
CATGCTCTGGCCAAGCATTCCGGCTGGTCGCTAATCGTTGAGTGCATTGGTGACTTACACATAGACGACC
ATCACACCACTGAAGACTGCGGGATTGCTCTCGGTCAAGCTTTTAAAGAGGCCCTACTGGCGCGTGGAGT
AAAAAGGTTTGGATCAGGATTTGCGCCTTTGGATGAGGCACTTTCCAGAGCGGTGGTAGATCTTTCGAAC
AGGCCGTACGCAGTTGTCGAACTTGGTTTGCAAAGGGAGAAAGTAGGAGATCTCTCTTGCGAGATGATCC
CGCATTTTCTTGAAAGCTTTGCAGAGGCTAGCAGAATTACCCTCCACGTTGATTGTCTGCGAGGCAAGAA
TGATCATCACCGTAGTGAGAGTGCGTTCAAGGCTCTTGCGGTTGCCATAAGAGAAGCCACCTCGCCCAAT
GGTACCAACGATGTTCCCTCCACCAAAGGTGTTCTTATGTAGTGACACCGATTATTTAAAGCTGCAGCAT
ACGATATATATACATGTGTATATATGTATACCTATGAATGTCAGTAAGTATGTATACGAACAGTATGATA
CTGAAGATGACAAGGTAATGCATCATTCTATACGTGTCATTCTGAACGAGGCGCGCTTTCCTTTTTTCTT
TTTGCTTTTTCTTTTTTTTTCTCTTGAACTCGACGGATCATATGCGGTGTGAAATACCGCACAGATGCGT
AAGGAGAAAATACCGCATCAGGAAATTGTAAACGTTAATATTTTGTTAAAATTCGCGTTAAATTTTTGTT
AAATCAGCTCATTTTTTAACCAATAGGCCGAAATCGGCAAAATCCCTTATAAATCAAAAGAATAGACCGA
GATAGGGT
[37 nt withheld, positions 1549-1585]
AAAGAACGTGGACTCCAACGTCAAAGG
[49 nt withheld, positions 1613-1661]
T
[91 nt withheld, positions 1663-1753]
G
[124 nt withheld, positions 1755-1878]
CGCGCCATTCGCCATTCAGGCTGCGCAACTGTTGGGAAGGGCGATCGGTGCGGGCCTCTTCGCTATTACG
CCAGCTGGCGAAGGGGGGATGTGCTGCAAGGCGATTAAGTTGGGTAACGCCAGGGTTTTCCCAGTCACGA
CGTTGTAAAACGACGGCCAGTGAATTGTAATACGACTCACTATAGGGCGAATTGGAGCTCTTCGAGTTTA
TCATTATCAATACTCGCCATTTCAAAGAATACGTAAATAATTAATAGTAGTGATTTTCCTAACTTTATTT
AGTCAAAAAATTAGCCTTTTAATTCTGCTGTAACCCGTACATGCCCAAAATAGGGGGCGGGTTACACAGA
ATATATAACACCGAAGGTGCCTGGGTGAACAGGTTTATTCCTGGCATCCACTAAATATAATGGAGCCCGC
TTTTTAAGCTGGCATCCAGAAAAAAAAAGAATCCCAGCACCAAAATATTGTTTTCTTCACCAACCATCAG
TTCATAGGTCCATTCTCTTAGCGCAACTACAGAGAACAGGGGCACAAACAGGCAAAAAACGGGCACAACC
TCAATGGAGTGATGCAACCTGCCTGGAGTAAATGATGACACAAGGCAATTGACCCACGCATGTATCTATC
TCATTTTCTTACACCTTCTATTACCTTCTGCTCTCTCTGATTTGGAAAAAGCTGAAAAAAAAGGTTGAAA
CCAGTTCCCTGAAATTATTCCCCTACTTGACTAATAAGTATATAAAGACGGTAGGTATTGATTGTAATTC
TGTAAATCTATTTCTTAAACTTCTTAAATTCTACTTTTATAGTTAGTCTTTTTTTTAGTTTTAAAACACC
AGAACTTAGTTTCGACGGATTCTAGAACTAGTGGATCCCCCGGGACAAAATGGTGAGCAAGGGCGAGGAG
CTGTTCACCGGGGTGGTGCCCATCCTGGTCGAGCTGGACGGCGACGTAAACGGCCACAAGTTCAGCGTGT
CCGGCGAGGGCGAGGGCGATGCCACCTACGGCAAGCTGACCCTGAAGTTCATCTGCACCACCGGCAAGCT
GCCCGTGCCCTGGCCCACCCTCGTGACCACCTTCGGCTACGGCCTGCAGTGCTTCGCCCGCTACCCCGAC
CACATGAAGCAGCACGACTTCTTCAAGTCCGCCATGCCCGAAGGCTACGTCCAGGAGCGCACCATCTTCT
TCAAGGACGACGGCAACTACAAGACCCGCGCCGAGGTGAAGTTCGAGGGCGACACCCTGGTGAACCGCAT
CGAGCTGAAGGGCATCGACTTCAAGGAGGACGGCAACATCCTGGGGCACAAGCTGGAGTACAACTACAAC
AGCCACAACGTCTATATCATGGCCGACAAGCAGAAGAACGGCATCAAGGTGAACTTCAAGATCCGCCACA
ACATCGAGGACGGCAGCGTGCAGCTCGCCGACCACTACCAGCAGAACACCCCCATCGGCGACGGCCCCGT
GCTGCTGCCCGACAACCACTACCTGAGCTACCAGTCCGCCCTGAGCAAAGACCCCAACGAGAAGCGCGAT
CACATGGTCCTGCTGGAGTTCGTGACCGCCGCCGGGATCACTCTCGGCATGGACGAGCTGTACAAGGGTG
GACCAGGTGGTGGACATCAAACAAGTTTGTACAAAAAAGCTGAACGAGAAACGTAAAATGATATAAATAT
CAATATATTAAATTAGATTTTGCATAAAAAACAGACTACATAATACTGTAAAACACAACATATCCAGTCA
CTATGGCGGCCGCATTAGGCACCCCAGGCTTTACACTTTATGCTTCCGGCTCGTATAATGTGTGGATTTT
GAGTTAGGATCCGTCGAGATTTTCAGGAGCTAAGGAAGCTAAAATGGAGAAAAAAATCACTGGATATACC
ACCGTTGATATATCCCAATGGCATCGTAAAGAACATTTTGAGGCATTTCAGTCAGTTGCTCAATGTACCT
ATAACCAGACCGTTCAGCTGGATATTACGGCCTTTTTAAAGACCGTAAAGAAAAATAAGCACAAGTTTTA
TCCGGCCTTTATTCACATTCTTGCCCGCCTGATGAATGCTCATCCGGAATTCCGTATGGCAATGAAAGAC
GGTGAGCTGGTGATATGGGATAGTGTTCACCCTTGTTACACCGTTTTCCATGAGCAAACTGAAACGTTTT
CATCGCTCTGGAGTGAATACCACGACGATTTCCGGCAGTTTCTACACATATATTCGCAAGATGTGGCGTG
TTACGGTGAAAACCTGGCCTATTTCCCTAAAGGGTTTATTGAGAATATGTTTTTCGTCTCAGCCAATCCC
TGGGTGAGTTTCACCAGTTTTGATTTAAACGTGGCCAATATGGACAACTTCTTCGCCCCCGTTTTCACCA
TGGGCAAATATTATACGCAAGGCGACAAGGTGCTGATGCCGCTGGCGATTCAGGTTCATCATGCCGTCTG
TGATGGCTTCCATGTCGGCAGAATGCTTAATGAATTACAACAGTACTGCGATGAGTGGCAGGGCGGGGCG
TAAACGCCGCGTGGATCCGGCTTACTAAAAGCCAGATAACAGTATGCGTATTTGCGCGCTGATTTTTGCG
GTATAAGAATATATACTGATATGTATACCCGAAGTATGTCAAAAAGAGGTATGCTATGAAGCAGCGTATT
ACAGTGACAGTTGACAGCGACAGCTATCAGTTGCTCAAGGCATATATGATGTCAATATCTCCGGTCTGGT
AAGCACAACCATGCAGAATGAAGCCCGTCGTCTGCGTGCCGAACGCTGGAAAGCGGAAAATCAGGAAGGG
ATGGCTGAGGTCGCCCGGTTTATTGAAATGAACGGCTCTTTTGCTGACGAGAACAGGGGCTGGTGAAATG
CAGTTTAAGGTTTACACCTATAAAAGAGAGAGCCGTTATCGTCTGTTTGTGGATGTACAGAGTGATATTA
TTGACACGCCCGGGCGACGGATGGTGATCCCCCTGGCCAGTGCACGTCTGCTGTCAGATAAAGTCTCCCG
TGAACTTTACCCGGTGGTGCATATCGGGGATGAAAGCTGGCGCATGATGACCACCGATATGGCCAGTGTG
CCGGTCTCCGTTATCGGGGAAGAAGTGGCTGATCTCAGCCACCGCGAAAATGACATCAAAAACGCCATTA
ACCTGATGTTCTGGGGAATATAAATGTCAGGCTCCCTTATACACAGCCAGTCTGCAGGTCGACCATAGTG
ACTGGATATGTTGTGTTTTACAGTATTATGTAGTCTGTTTTTTATGCAAAATCTAATTTAATATATTGAT
ATTTATATCATTTTACGTTTCTCGTTCAGCTTTCTTGTACAAAGTGGTTCGATGTCATGTAATTAGTTAT
GTCACGCTTACATTCACGCCCTCCCCCCACATCCGCTCTAACCGAAAAGGAAGGAGTTAGACAACCTGAA
GTCTAGGTCCCTATTTATTTTTTTATAGTTATGTTAGTATTAAGAACGTTATTTATATTTCAAATTTTTC
TTTTTTTTCTGTACAGACGCGTGTACGCATGTAACATTATACTGAAAACCTTGCTTGAGAAGGTTTTGGG
ACGCTCGAAGGCTTTAATTTGCGGCCGGTACCCAGCTTTTGTTCCCTTTAGTGAGGGTTAATTCCGAGCT
TGGCGTAATCATGGTCATAGCTGTTTCCTGTGTGAAATTGTTATCCGCTCACAATTCCACACAACATAGG
AGCCGGAAGCATAAAGTGTAAAGCCTGGGGTGCCTAATGAGTGAGGTAACTCACATTAATTGCGTTGCGC
TCACTGCCCGCTTTCCAGTCGGGAAACCTGTCGTGCCAGCTGCATTAATGAATCGGCCAACGCGCGGGGA
GAGGCGGTTTGCGTATTGGGCGCTCTTCCGCTTCCTCGCTCACTGACTCGCTGCGCTCGGTCGTTCGGCT
GCGGCGAGCGGTATCAGCTCACTCAAAGGCGGTAATACGGTTATCCACAGAATCAGGGGATAACGCAGGA
AAGAACATGTGAGCAAAAGGCCAGCAAAAGGCCAGGAACCGTAAAAAGGCCGCGTTGCTGGCGTTTTTCC
ATAGGCTCGGCCCCCCTGACGAGCATCACAAAAATCGACGCTCAAGTCAGAGGTGGCGAAACCCGACAGG
ACTATAAAGATACCAGGCGTTCCCCCCTGGAAGCTCCCTCGTGCGCTCTCCTGTTCCGACCCTGCCGCTT
ACCGGATACCTGTCCGCCTTTCTCCCTTCGGGAAGCGTGGCGCTTTCTCAATGCTCACGCTGTAGGTATC
TCAGTTCGGTGTAGGTCGTTCGCTCCAAGCTGGGCTGTGTGCACGAACCCCCCGTTCAGCCCGACCGCTG
CGCCTTATCCGGTAACTATCGTCTTGAGTCCAACCCGGTAAGACACGACTTATCGCCACTGGCAGCAGCC
ACTGGTAACAGGATTAGCAGAGCGAGGTATGTAGGCGGTGCTACAGAGTTCTTGAAGTGGTGGCCTAACT
ACGGCTACACTAGAAGGACAGTATTTGGTATCTGCGCTCTGCTGAAGCCAGTTACCTTCGGAAAAAGAGT
TGGTAGCTCTTGATCCGGCAAACAAACCACCGCTGGTAGCGGTGGTTTTTTTGTTTGCAAGCAGCAGATT
ACGCGCAGAAAAAAAGGATCTCAAGAAGATCCTTTGATCTTTTCTACGGGGTCTGACGCTCAGTGGAACG
AAAACTCACGTTAAGGGATTTTGGTCATGAGATTATCAAAAAGGATCTTCACCTAGATCCTTTTAAATTA
AAAATGAAGTTTTAAATCAATCTAAAGTATATATGAGTAAACTTGGTCTGACAGTTACCAATGCTTAATC
AGTGAGGCACCTATCTCAGCGATCTGTCTATTTCGTTCATCCATAGTTGCCTGACTGCCCGTCGTGTAGA
TAACTACGATACGGGAGGGCTTACCATCTGGCCCCAGTGCTGCAATGATACCGCGAGACCCACGCTCACC
GGCTCCAGATTTATCAGCAATAAACCAGCCAGCCGGAAGGGCCGAGCGCAGAAGTGGTCCTGCAACTTTA
TCCGCCTCCATCCAGTCTATTAATTGTTGCCGGGAAGCTAGAGTAAGTAGTTCGCCAGTTAATAGTTTGC
GCAACGTTGTTGCCATTGCTACAGGCATCGTGGTGTCACGCTCGTCGTTTGGTATGGCTTCATTCAGCTC
CGGTTCCCAACGATCAAGGCGAGTTACATGATCCCCCATGTTGTGAAAAAAAGCGGTTAGCTCCTTCGGT
CCTCCGATCGTTGTCAGAAGTAAGTTGGCCGCAGTGTTATCACTCATGGTTATGGCAGCACTGCATAATT
CTCTTACTGTCATGCCATCCGTAAGATGCTTTTCTGTGACTGGTGAGTACTCAACCAAGTCATTCTGAGA
ATAGTGTATGCGGCGACCGAGTTGCTCTTGCCCGGCGTCAATACGGGATAATACCGCGCCACATAGCAGA
ACTTTAAAAGTGCTCATCATTGGAAAACGTTCTTCGGGGCGAAAACTCTCAAGGATCTTACCGCTGTTGA
GATCCAGTTCGATGTAACCCACTCGTGCACCCAACTGATCTTCAGCATCTTTTACTTTCACCAGCGTTTC
TGGGTGAGCAAAAACAGGAAGGCAAAATGCCGCAAAAAAGGGAATAAGGGCGACACGGAAATGTTGAATA
CTCATACTCTTCCTTTTTCAATATTATTGAAGCATTTATCAGGGTTATTGTCTCATGAGCGGATACATAT
TTGAATGTATTTAGAAAAATAAACAAATAGGGGTTCCGCGCACATTTCCCCGAAAAGTGCCACCTGACGT
CTTATTATCATGACATTAACCTATAAAAATAGGCGTATCACGAGGCCCTTTCGTC
Features (pLannotate 1.2.2; 29 found; start..end, strand, type, name):
    137..186     +  misc_feature   bom (fragment): basis of mobility region from pBR322
    191..265     -  CDS            MRM1 (fragment): MRM1_YEAST - Also known as PET56 From Saccharomyces cerevisiae (strain ATCC 204508 / S288c) (Baker's yeast).
    315..502     +  promoter       HIS3 promoter: S. cerevisiae HIS3
    503..1162    +  CDS            HIS3: imidazoleglycerol-phosphate dehydratase, required for histidine biosynthesis; S. cerevisiae HIS3; yeast auxotrophic marker
   1119..1412    +  CDS            YO201_YEAST (fragment): Protein uncertain: Swiss-Prot protein existence level 5. From Saccharomyces cerevisiae (strain ATCC 204508 / S288c) (Baker's yeast).
   1369..1422    +  misc_feature   bom (fragment): basis of mobility region from pBR322
   1423..1878    -  rep_origin     f1 ori (sequence partly withheld): f1 bacteriophage origin of replication; arrow indicates direction of (+) strand synthesis
   1886..2043    -  CDS            lacZα (fragment): LacZα fragment of β-galactosidase; lacZ fragment
   2046..2064    +  promoter       T7 promoter: promoter for bacteriophage T7 RNA polymerase
   2089..2733    +  promoter       GAP promoter: S. cerevisiae TDH3; promoter for glyceraldehyde-3-phosphate dehydrogenase
   2739..2762    +  misc_feature   MCS (fragment): pBluescript multiple cloning site
   2768..3484    +  CDS            EYFP: EYFP is a basic (constitutively fluorescent) green/yellow fluorescent protein published in 1996, derived from Aequorea victoria. It is reported to be a very rapidly-maturing weak dimer with high acid sensitivity.
   3509..3633    +  protein_bind   attR1: mutant version of attR; recombination site for the Gateway® LR reaction LR Clonase™
   3658..3688    +  promoter       lac UV5 promoter: E. coli lac promoter with an "up" mutation
   3712..3741    +  promoter       cat promoter (fragment): promoter of the E. coli cat gene encoding chloramphenicol acetyltransferase
   3742..4401    +  CDS            CmR: chloramphenicol acetyltransferase; cat; confers resistance to chloramphenicol
   4583..4741    +  CDS            ccdA (fragment): CCDA_ECO57 - Also known as H, letA. Experimental evidence at protein level: Swiss-Prot protein existence level 1. Antitoxin component of a type II toxin-antitoxin (TA) system which inhibits the post-segregational killing (PSK) of plasmid-free cells, also referred to as a plasmid addiction system. Binds to and blocks the activity of CcdB; will also remove bound CcdB protein from the CcdB-GyrA complex by forming a CcdA-CcdB complex, a process termed rejuvenation. Functions as a transcriptional corepressor for the ccdAB operon, repression also requires CcdB (By similarity). From Escherichia coli
   4746..5048    +  CDS            ccdB: CCDB_ECOLI - Also known as G, letB, letD. Experimental evidence at protein level: Swiss-Prot protein existence level 1. Toxic component of a type II toxin-antitoxin (TA) system, functioning in plasmid maintainence. Responsible for the post- segregational killing (PSK) of plasmid-free cells, also referred to as a plasmid addiction system. Half-life of over 2 hours. Cell killing by CcdB is accompanied by filamentation, defects in chromosome and plasmid segregation, defects in cell division, formation of anucleate cells, decreased DNA synthesis and plasmid loss. Interferes with the activity of DN
   5092..5216    -  protein_bind   attR2: mutant version of attR; recombination site for the Gateway® LR reaction LR Clonase™
   5223..5470    +  terminator     CYC1 terminator: S. cerevisiae CYC1; transcription terminator for CYC1
   5493..5511    -  promoter       T3 promoter: promoter for bacteriophage T3 RNA polymerase
   5556..5572    -  protein_bind   lac operator: The lac repressor binds to the lac operator to inhibit transcription in E. coli. This inhibition can be relieved by adding lactose or isopropyl-β-D-thiogalactopyranoside (IPTG). lac repressor encoded by lacI
   5580..5610    -  promoter       lac promoter: promoter for the E. coli lac operon
   5625..5646    -  protein_bind   CAP binding site: CAP binding activates transcription in the presence of cAMP. E. coli catabolite activator protein
   5659..5751    -  CDS            lacI (fragment): lac repressor; lacI; The lac repressor binds to the lac operator to inhibit transcription in E. coli. This inhibition can be relieved by adding lactose or isopropyl-β-D-thiogalactopyranoside (IPTG).
   5934..6522    -  rep_origin     ori: high-copy-number ColE1/pMB1/pBR322/pUC origin of replication
   6693..7553    -  CDS            AmpR: β-lactamase; bla; confers resistance to ampicillin, carbenicillin, and related antibiotics
   7554..7658    -  promoter       AmpR promoter: bla
   7743..35      +  CDS            rop (fragment) (across the origin): Rop protein, which maintains plasmids at low copy number; rop
