[The description below was written by a language model from this plasmid's Addgene catalogue record and pLannotate feature annotations shown in this document.]
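Description:
pAG303GPD-EYFP-ccdB is an empty Gateway destination vector for protein expression in Saccharomyces cerevisiae, built on the pRS303 backbone. It is an integrating plasmid. The feature table shows no yeast replication origin or centromere, so stable maintenance in yeast depends on insertion into the genome, with transformants selected through the HIS3 auxotrophic marker, which is carried with its own promoter. In E. coli it replicates from a high-copy ColE1/pUC-type origin and carries an ampicillin resistance gene. An f1 origin and remnants of the pBluescript-style lacZα/MCS region with flanking T7 and T3 promoters are also present.

The expression cassette is driven by the constitutive GPD (TDH3/GAP) promoter, followed by the EYFP coding sequence, an attR1–attR2 Gateway cassette and the CYC1 terminator. Between the attR sites lie a chloramphenicol resistance gene and the ccdB toxin gene, along with a ccdA fragment. An LR recombination reaction with an entry clone replaces this cassette with the gene of interest, placing it downstream of EYFP so that the product carries an N-terminal EYFP fusion. Because CcdB poisons standard E. coli strains, unrecombined vector is counter-selected after the reaction. For the same reason, the empty vector must be propagated in a ccdB-tolerant strain, where both chloramphenicol and ampicillin resistance apply.

The plasmid has no insert of its own and belongs to a suite of yeast Gateway vectors designed for high-throughput genetic analysis. It suits constitutive expression of fluorescently tagged proteins from an integrated copy, for example for localisation studies. The depositor notes that the full sequence is a reference only and may not match the physical plasmid exactly.
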