Addgene plasmid #14326: pAG303GPD-EYFP-ccdB
Purpose: (Empty Backbone)
Depositing lab: Susan Lindquist. Depositing organization: Whitehead Institute for Biomedical Research. Publication: A suite of Gateway cloning vectors for high-throughput genetic analysis in Saccharomyces cerevisiae. Alberti S, Gitler AD, Lindquist S. Yeast. 2007 Oct . 24(10):913-9. 10.1002/yea.1502 PubMed 17583893.
Backbone
  Vector backbone: pRS303
  Vector type: Yeast Expression ; Gateway Destination
  Selectable markers: HIS3
Growth in bacteria
  Bacterial resistance: Chloramphenicol and Ampicillin, 25 & 100 μg/mL
  Growth temperature: 37°C
  Growth strain: ccdB Survival
  Growth instructions: DB3.1, ccdB Survival
  Copy number: Unknown
Gene/Insert
  Gene/Insert name: None
  Tag / fusion protein: EYFP (N terminal on backbone)
  Cloning method: Gateway Cloning
  Sequencing primers: 5′ EGFP-C
Terms and licenses: Academic/Nonprofit Terms; Industry Terms: Not Available to Industry
Depositor comments: Type of plasmid: integrating. This plasmid contains the Gateway technology from Invitrogen; Invitrogen requires purchasing of Gateway Clonase for carrying out the Gateway recombinational cloning reaction http://www.invitrogen.com Please note that the full plasmid sequence is provided as a reference only, and may not match the exact sequence of the plasmid.
How to cite: pAG303GPD-EYFP-ccdB was a gift from Susan Lindquist (Addgene plasmid # 14326 ; http://n2t.net/addgene:14326 ; RRID:Addgene_14326)
