>Addgene plasmid #14326 | pAG303GPD-EYFP-ccdB | addgene partial sequence | sequence record 20884 | 14326 with pRS_marker
TTAGAGCTTGGTGAGCGCTAGGAGTCACTGCCAGGTATCGTTTGAACACGGCATTAGTCAGGGAAGTCAT
AACACAGTCCTTTCCCGCAATTTTCTTTTTCTATTACTCTTGGCCTCCTCTAGTACACTCTATATTTTTT
TATGCCTCGGTAATGATTTTCATTTTTTTTTTTCCACCTAGCGGATGACTCTTTTTTTTTCTTAGCGATT
GGCATTATCACATAATGAATTATACATTATATAAAGTAATGTGATTTCTTCGAAGAATATACTAAAAAAT
GAGCAGGCAAGATAAACGAAGGCAAAGATGACAGAGCAGAAAGCCCTAGTAAAGCGTATTACAAATGAAA
CCAAGATTCAGATTGCGATCTCTTTAAAGGGTGGTCCCCTAGCGATAGAGCACTCGATCTTCCCAGAAAA
AGAGGCAGAAGCAGTAGCAGAACAGGCCACACAATCGCAAGTGATTAACGTCCACACAGGTATAGGGTTT
CTGGACCATATGATACATGCTCTGGCCAAGCATTCCGGCTGGTCGCTAATCGTTGAGTGCATTGGTGACT
TACACATAGACGACCATCACACCACTGAAGACTGCGGGATTGCTCTCGGTCAAGCTTTTAAAGAGGCCCT
AGGGGCCGTGCGTGGAGTAAAAAGGTTTGG
