>Addgene plasmid #14326 | pAG303GPD-EYFP-ccdB | addgene partial sequence | sequence record 20885 | 14326 with EXFP-R
TAGCCTTCGGGCATGGCGGACTTGAAGAAGTCGTGCTGCTTCATGTGGTCGGGGTAGCGGGCGAAGCACT
GCAGGCCGTAGCCGAAGGTGGTCACGAGGGTGGGCCAGGGCACGGGCAGCTTGCCGGTGGTGCAGATGAA
CTTCAGGGTCAGCTTGCCGTAGGTGGCATCGCCCTCGCCCTCGCCGGACACGCTGAACTTGTGGCCGTTT
ACGTCGCCGTCCAGCTCGACCAGGATGGGCACCACCCCGGTGAACAGCTCCTCGCCCTTGCTCACCATTT
TGTCCCGGGGGATCCACTAGTTCTAGAATCCGTCGAAACTAAGTTCTGGTGTTTTAAAACTAAAAAAAAG
ACTAACTATAAAAGTAGAATTTAAGAAGTTTAAGAAATAGATTTACAGAATTACAATCAATACCTACCGT
CTTTATATACTTATTAGTCAAGTAGGGGAATAATTTCAGGGAACTGGTTTCAACCTTTTTTTTCAGCTTT
TTCCAAATCAGAGAGAGCAGAAGGTAATAGAAGGTGTAAGAAAATGAGATANATACATGCGTGGGTCAAT
TGCCTTGTGTCATCATTTACTCCAGGCAGGTTGCATCACTCCATTGAGGTTGTGCCCGTTTTTTGCCTGT
TTGTGCCCCTGTTCTCTGTAGTTGCGCTA
